Addgene plasmid #122327: px335-sgRNA-EF(Cas9n)-Kdm1a-L
Purpose: Expresses sgRNA targeting mouse Kdm1a and Cas9 nickase in mammalian cells
Depositing lab: Hiroshi Ochiai. Depositing organization: Hiroshima University. Publication: Genome-wide kinetic properties of transcriptional bursting in mouse embryonic stem cells. Ochiai H, Hayashi T, Umeda M, Yoshimura M, Harada A, Shimizu Y, Nakano K, Saitoh N, Liu Z, Yamamoto T, Okamura T, Ohkawa Y, Kimura H, Nikaido I. Sci Adv. 2020 Jun 17;6(25):eaaz6699. doi: 10.1126/sciadv.aaz6699. eCollection 2020 Jun. PubMed 32596448.
Backbone
  Vector backbone: px335
  Backbone size w/o insert (bp): 8427
  Total vector size (bp): 8447
  Modifications to backbone: We applied an optimized sgRNA design (sgRNA(F+E)) (Chen et al., Cell, 2013)
  Vector type: Mammalian Expression
Growth in bacteria
  Bacterial resistance: Ampicillin, 100 μg/mL
  Growth temperature: 37°C
  Growth strain: DH5alpha
  Copy number: High Copy
Gene/Insert
  Gene/Insert name: sgRNA for mouse Kdm1a
  gRNA/shRNA sequence: CCATCTGTCTCACATACTTG
  Species: Synthetic
  Cloning method: Restriction Enzyme; 5′ cloning site BbsI (destroyed during cloning); 3′ cloning site BbsI (destroyed during cloning)
  Sequencing primers: 5′ LKO1_5_primer
Terms and licenses: Academic/Nonprofit Terms; Industry Terms: Not Available to Industry
How to cite: px335-sgRNA-EF(Cas9n)-Kdm1a-L was a gift from Hiroshi Ochiai (Addgene plasmid # 122327 ; http://n2t.net/addgene:122327 ; RRID:Addgene_122327)
