[The description below was written by a language model from this plasmid's Addgene catalogue record and pLannotate feature annotations shown in this document.]
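Description:
px335-sgRNA-EF(Cas9n)-Kdm1a-L is a mammalian expression plasmid of about 8.4 kb, built on the px335 backbone, that delivers both components of a CRISPR nickase system from a single vector. It is propagated in E. coli as a high-copy plasmid through a ColE1/pUC-type origin and selected with ampicillin via the β-lactamase gene. It also carries a filamentous phage (f1/M13) origin. No mammalian selection marker is annotated. A single AAV2 inverted terminal repeat lies downstream of the Cas9 cassette. With only one ITR annotated, it appears to be a backbone remnant rather than part of a functional packaging unit.

The first cassette uses the human U6 RNA polymerase III promoter to transcribe a 20-nt guide against mouse Kdm1a, which was cloned into BbsI sites that were destroyed in the process. The guide is fused to an S. pyogenes scaffold modified to the optimized "F+E" design. This modification probably explains why the annotation software recognises the scaffold only as tracrRNA and gRNA scaffold fragments. The second cassette drives S. pyogenes Cas9 from a hybrid promoter made up of the CMV enhancer, the chicken β-actin promoter and a hybrid intron, and it ends in a bGH polyadenylation signal. The coding region is annotated as overlapping N- and C-terminal Cas9 portions that together span the full protein, preceded by a short match to an epitope tag. The nickase identity comes from the catalogue entry and is not marked in the feature tables.

The "L" in the name suggests the left member of a paired-guide set, since nickases are usually used in offset pairs to produce a double-strand break with fewer off-target effects, but the record does not say so. The two sequence records (depositor and NGS) differ by 2 nt and give essentially the same annotation. The associated study concerns transcriptional bursting in mouse embryonic stem cells.
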