Features (pLannotate 1.2.2; 18 found; start..end, strand, type, name):
      1..241     +  promoter       U6 promoter: RNA polymerase III promoter for human U6 snRNA
    289..356     +  misc_RNA       tracrRNA (fragment): trans-activating CRISPR RNA for the Streptococcus pyogenes CRISPR/Cas9 system
    363..406     +  misc_RNA       gRNA scaffold (fragment): guide RNA scaffold for the Streptococcus pyogenes CRISPR/Cas9 system
    453..738     +  enhancer       CMV enhancer: human cytomegalovirus immediate early enhancer; contains an 18-bp deletion relative to the standard CMV enhancer
    740..1017    +  promoter       chicken β-actin promoter: No description available
   1018..1246    +  intron         hybrid intron: hybrid between chicken β-actin (CBA) and minute virus of mice (MMV) introns (Gray et al., 2011)
   1267..1294    +  CDS            3xHA (fragment): three tandem HA epitope tags
   1327..3042    +  CDS            Cas9(N): N-terminal portion of Streptococcus pyogenes Cas9 (Zetsche et al., 2015)
   2929..5427    +  CDS            Cas9(C): C-terminal portion of Streptococcus pyogenes Cas9 (Zetsche et al., 2015)
   5494..5605    +  polyA_signal   bGH poly(A) signal: bovine growth hormone polyadenylation signal
   5710..5850    +  repeat_region  AAV2 ITR: inverted terminal repeat of adeno-associated virus serotype 2 inverted
   5855..5906    -  misc_feature   bom (fragment): basis of mobility region from pBR322
   5925..6305    +  rep_origin     M13 ori (sequence partly withheld): M13 bacteriophage origin of replication; arrow indicates direction of (+) strand synthesis
   6381..6430    -  misc_feature   bom (fragment): basis of mobility region from pBR322
   6532..6567    -  CDS            rop (fragment): Rop protein, which maintains plasmids at low copy number; rop
   6662..6766    +  promoter       AmpR promoter: bla
   6767..7627    +  CDS            AmpR: β-lactamase; bla; confers resistance to ampicillin, carbenicillin, and related antibiotics
   7798..8386    +  rep_origin     ori: high-copy-number ColE1/pMB1/pBR322/pUC origin of replication
>Addgene plasmid #122327 | px335-sgRNA-EF(Cas9n)-Kdm1a-L | depositor full sequence | sequence record 233490 | px335-sgRNA-EF(Cas9n)-Kdm1a-L sequence 8447 bps
GAGGGCCTATTTCCCATGATTCCTTCATATTTGCATATACGATACAAGGCTGTTAGAGAGATAATTGGAA
TTAATTTGACTGTAAACACAAAGATATTAGTACAAAATACGTGACGTAGAAAGTAATAATTTCTTGGGTA
GTTTGCAGTTTTAAAATTATGTTTTAAAATGGACTATCATATGCTTACCGTAACTTGAAAGTATTTCGAT
TTCTTGGCTTTATATATCTTGTGGAAAGGACGAAACACCGCCATCTGTCTCACATACTTGGTTTAAGAGC
TATGCTGGAAACAGCATAGCAAGTTTAAATAAGGCTAGTCCGTTATCAACTTGAAAAAGTGGCACCGAGT
CGGTGCTTTTTTGTTTTAGAGCTAGAAATAGCAAGTTAAAATAAGGCTAGTCCGTTTTTAGCGCGTGCGC
CAATTCTGCAGACAAATGGCTCTAGAGGTACCCGTTACATAACTTACGGTAAATGGCCCGCCTGGCTGAC
CGCCCAACGACCCCCGCCCATTGACGTCAATAGTAACGCCAATAGGGACTTTCCATTGACGTCAATGGGT
GGAGTATTTACGGTAAACTGCCCACTTGGCAGTACATCAAGTGTATCATATGCCAAGTACGCCCCCTATT
GACGTCAATGACGGTAAATGGCCCGCCTGGCATTGTGCCCAGTACATGACCTTATGGGACTTTCCTACTT
GGCAGTACATCTACGTATTAGTCATCGCTATTACCATGGTCGAGGTGAGCCCCACGTTCTGCTTCACTCT
CCCCATCTCCCCCCCCTCCCCACCCCCAATTTTGTATTTATTTATTTTTTAATTATTTTGTGCAGCGATG
GGGGCGGGGGGGGGGGGGGGGCGCGCGCCAGGCGGGGCGGGGCGGGGCGAGGGGCGGGGCGGGGCGAGGC
GGAGAGGTGCGGCGGCAGCCAATCAGAGCGGCGCGCTCCGAAAGTTTCCTTTTATGGCGAGGCGGCGGCG
GCGGCGGCCCTATAAAAAGCGAAGCGCGCGGCGGGCGGGAGTCGCTGCGACGCTGCCTTCGCCCCGTGCC
CCGCTCCGCCGCCGCCTCGCGCCGCCCGCCCCGGCTCTGACTGACCGCGTTACTCCCACAGGTGAGCGGG
CGGGACGGCCCTTCTCCTCCGGGCTGTAATTAGCTGAGCAAGAGGTAAGGGTTTAAGGGATGGTTGGTTG
GTGGGGTATTAATGTTTAATTACCTGGAGCACCTGCCTGAAATCACTTTTTTTCAGGTTGGACCGGTGCC
ACCATGTACCCATACGATGTTCCAGATTACGCTTCGCCGAAGAAAAAGCGCAAGGTCGAAGCGTCCGACA
AGAAGTACAGCATCGGCCTGGCCATCGGCACCAACTCTGTGGGCTGGGCCGTGATCACCGACGAGTACAA
GGTGCCCAGCAAGAAATTCAAGGTGCTGGGCAACACCGACCGGCACAGCATCAAGAAGAACCTGATCGGA
GCCCTGCTGTTCGACAGCGGCGAAACAGCCGAGGCCACCCGGCTGAAGAGAACCGCCAGAAGAAGATACA
CCAGACGGAAGAACCGGATCTGCTATCTGCAAGAGATCTTCAGCAACGAGATGGCCAAGGTGGACGACAG
CTTCTTCCACAGACTGGAAGAGTCCTTCCTGGTGGAAGAGGATAAGAAGCACGAGCGGCACCCCATCTTC
GGCAACATCGTGGACGAGGTGGCCTACCACGAGAAGTACCCCACCATCTACCACCTGAGAAAGAAACTGG
TGGACAGCACCGACAAGGCCGACCTGCGGCTGATCTATCTGGCCCTGGCCCACATGATCAAGTTCCGGGG
CCACTTCCTGATCGAGGGCGACCTGAACCCCGACAACAGCGACGTGGACAAGCTGTTCATCCAGCTGGTG
CAGACCTACAACCAGCTGTTCGAGGAAAACCCCATCAACGCCAGCGGCGTGGACGCCAAGGCCATCCTGT
CTGCCAGACTGAGCAAGAGCAGACGGCTGGAAAATCTGATCGCCCAGCTGCCCGGCGAGAAGAAGAATGG
CCTGTTCGGCAACCTGATTGCCCTGAGCCTGGGCCTGACCCCCAACTTCAAGAGCAACTTCGACCTGGCC
GAGGATGCCAAACTGCAGCTGAGCAAGGACACCTACGACGACGACCTGGACAACCTGCTGGCCCAGATCG
GCGACCAGTACGCCGACCTGTTTCTGGCCGCCAAGAACCTGTCCGACGCCATCCTGCTGAGCGACATCCT
GAGAGTGAACACCGAGATCACCAAGGCCCCCCTGAGCGCCTCTATGATCAAGAGATACGACGAGCACCAC
CAGGACCTGACCCTGCTGAAAGCTCTCGTGCGGCAGCAGCTGCCTGAGAAGTACAAAGAGATTTTCTTCG
ACCAGAGCAAGAACGGCTACGCCGGCTACATTGACGGCGGAGCCAGCCAGGAAGAGTTCTACAAGTTCAT
CAAGCCCATCCTGGAAAAGATGGACGGCACCGAGGAACTGCTCGTGAAGCTGAACAGAGAGGACCTGCTG
CGGAAGCAGCGGACCTTCGACAACGGCAGCATCCCCCACCAGATCCACCTGGGAGAGCTGCACGCCATTC
TGCGGCGGCAGGAAGATTTTTACCCATTCCTGAAGGACAACCGGGAAAAGATCGAGAAGATCCTGACCTT
CCGCATCCCCTACTACGTGGGCCCTCTGGCCAGGGGAAACAGCAGATTCGCCTGGATGACCAGAAAGAGC
GAGGAAACCATCACCCCCTGGAACTTCGAGGAAGTGGTGGACAAGGGCGCTTCCGCCCAGAGCTTCATCG
AGCGGATGACCAACTTCGATAAGAACCTGCCCAACGAGAAGGTGCTGCCCAAGCACAGCCTGCTGTACGA
GTACTTCACCGTGTATAACGAGCTGACCAAAGTGAAATACGTGACCGAGGGAATGAGAAAGCCCGCCTTC
CTGAGCGGCGAGCAGAAAAAGGCCATCGTGGACCTGCTGTTCAAGACCAACCGGAAAGTGACCGTGAAGC
AGCTGAAAGAGGACTACTTCAAGAAAATCGAGTGCTTCGACTCCGTGGAAATCTCCGGCGTGGAAGATCG
GTTCAACGCCTCCCTGGGCACATACCACGATCTGCTGAAAATTATCAAGGACAAGGACTTCCTGGACAAT
GAGGAAAACGAGGACATTCTGGAAGATATCGTGCTGACCCTGACACTGTTTGAGGACAGAGAGATGATCG
AGGAACGGCTGAAAACCTATGCCCACCTGTTCGACGACAAAGTGATGAAGCAGCTGAAGCGGCGGAGATA
CACCGGCTGGGGCAGGCTGAGCCGGAAGCTGATCAACGGCATCCGGGACAAGCAGTCCGGCAAGACAATC
CTGGATTTCCTGAAGTCCGACGGCTTCGCCAACAGAAACTTCATGCAGCTGATCCACGACGACAGCCTGA
CCTTTAAAGAGGACATCCAGAAAGCCCAGGTGTCCGGCCAGGGCGATAGCCTGCACGAGCACATTGCCAA
TCTGGCCGGCAGCCCCGCCATTAAGAAGGGCATCCTGCAGACAGTGAAGGTGGTGGACGAGCTCGTGAAA
GTGATGGGCCGGCACAAGCCCGAGAACATCGTGATCGAAATGGCCAGAGAGAACCAGACCACCCAGAAGG
GACAGAAGAACAGCCGCGAGAGAATGAAGCGGATCGAAGAGGGCATCAAAGAGCTGGGCAGCCAGATCCT
GAAAGAACACCCCGTGGAAAACACCCAGCTGCAGAACGAGAAGCTGTACCTGTACTACCTGCAGAATGGG
CGGGATATGTACGTGGACCAGGAACTGGACATCAACCGGCTGTCCGACTACGATGTGGACCATATCGTGC
CTCAGAGCTTTCTGAAGGACGACTCCATCGACAACAAGGTGCTGACCAGAAGCGACAAGAACCGGGGCAA
GAGCGACAACGTGCCCTCCGAAGAGGTCGTGAAGAAGATGAAGAACTACTGGCGGCAGCTGCTGAACGCC
AAGCTGATTACCCAGAGAAAGTTCGACAATCTGACCAAGGCCGAGAGAGGCGGCCTGAGCGAACTGGATA
AGGCCGGCTTCATCAAGAGACAGCTGGTGGAAACCCGGCAGATCACAAAGCACGTGGCACAGATCCTGGA
CTCCCGGATGAACACTAAGTACGACGAGAATGACAAGCTGATCCGGGAAGTGAAAGTGATCACCCTGAAG
TCCAAGCTGGTGTCCGATTTCCGGAAGGATTTCCAGTTTTACAAAGTGCGCGAGATCAACAACTACCACC
ACGCCCACGACGCCTACCTGAACGCCGTCGTGGGAACCGCCCTGATCAAAAAGTACCCTAAGCTGGAAAG
CGAGTTCGTGTACGGCGACTACAAGGTGTACGACGTGCGGAAGATGATCGCCAAGAGCGAGCAGGAAATC
GGCAAGGCTACCGCCAAGTACTTCTTCTACAGCAACATCATGAACTTTTTCAAGACCGAGATTACCCTGG
CCAACGGCGAGATCCGGAAGCGGCCTCTGATCGAGACAAACGGCGAAACCGGGGAGATCGTGTGGGATAA
GGGCCGGGATTTTGCCACCGTGCGGAAAGTGCTGAGCATGCCCCAAGTGAATATCGTGAAAAAGACCGAG
GTGCAGACAGGCGGCTTCAGCAAAGAGTCTATCCTGCCCAAGAGGAACAGCGATAAGCTGATCGCCAGAA
AGAAGGACTGGGACCCTAAGAAGTACGGCGGCTTCGACAGCCCCACCGTGGCCTATTCTGTGCTGGTGGT
GGCCAAAGTGGAAAAGGGCAAGTCCAAGAAACTGAAGAGTGTGAAAGAGCTGCTGGGGATCACCATCATG
GAAAGAAGCAGCTTCGAGAAGAATCCCATCGACTTTCTGGAAGCCAAGGGCTACAAAGAAGTGAAAAAGG
ACCTGATCATCAAGCTGCCTAAGTACTCCCTGTTCGAGCTGGAAAACGGCCGGAAGAGAATGCTGGCCTC
TGCCGGCGAACTGCAGAAGGGAAACGAACTGGCCCTGCCCTCCAAATATGTGAACTTCCTGTACCTGGCC
AGCCACTATGAGAAGCTGAAGGGCTCCCCCGAGGATAATGAGCAGAAACAGCTGTTTGTGGAACAGCACA
AGCACTACCTGGACGAGATCATCGAGCAGATCAGCGAGTTCTCCAAGAGAGTGATCCTGGCCGACGCTAA
TCTGGACAAAGTGCTGTCCGCCTACAACAAGCACCGGGATAAGCCCATCAGAGAGCAGGCCGAGAATATC
ATCCACCTGTTTACCCTGACCAATCTGGGAGCCCCTGCCGCCTTCAAGTACTTTGACACCACCATCGACC
GGAAGAGGTACACCAGCACCAAAGAGGTGCTGGACGCCACCCTGATCCACCAGAGCATCACCGGCCTGTA
CGAGACACGGATCGACCTGTCTCAGCTGGGAGGCGACAGCCCCAAGAAGAAGAGAAAGGTGGAGGCCAGC
TAAGAATTCCTAGAGCTCGCTGATCAGCCTCGACTGTGCCTTCTAGTTGCCAGCCATCTGTTGTTTGCCC
CTCCCCCGTGCCTTCCTTGACCCTGGAAGGTGCCACTCCCACTGTCCTTTCCTAATAAAATGAGGAAATT
GCATCGCATTGTCTGAGTAGGTGTCATTCTATTCTGGGGGGTGGGGTGGGGCAGGACAGCAAGGGGGAGG
ATTGGGAAGAGAATAGCAGGCATGCTGGGGAGCGGCCGCAGGAACCCCTAGTGATGGAGTTGGCCACTCC
CTCTCTGCGCGCTCGCTCGCTCACTGAGGCCGGGCGACCAAAGGTCGCCCGACGCCCGGGCTTTGCCCGG
GCGGCCTCAGTGAGCGAGCGAGCGCGCAGCTGCCTGCAGGGGCGCCTGATGCGGTATTTTCTCCTTACGC
ATCTGTGCGGTATTTCACACCGCATA
[142 nt withheld, positions 5907-6048]
C
[141 nt withheld, positions 6050-6190]
CCTTTGACGTTGGAGTCCACGTTCTTT
[37 nt withheld, positions 6218-6254]
ACCCTATCTCGGGCTATTCTTTTGATTTATAAGGGATTTTGCCGATTTCGGCCTATTGGTTAAAAAATGA
GCTGATTTAACAAAAATTTAACGCGAATTTTAACAAAATATTAACGTTTACAATTTTATGGTGCACTCTC
AGTACAATCTGCTCTGATGCCGCATAGTTAAGCCAGCCCCGACACCCGCCAACACCCGCTGACGCGCCCT
GACGGGCTTGTCTGCTCCCGGCATCCGCTTACAGACAAGCTGTGACCGTCTCCGGGAGCTGCATGTGTCA
GAGGTTTTCACCGTCATCACCGAAACGCGCGAGACGAAAGGGCCTCGTGATACGCCTATTTTTATAGGTT
AATGTCATGATAATAATGGTTTCTTAGACGTCAGGTGGCACTTTTCGGGGAAATGTGCGCGGAACCCCTA
TTTGTTTATTTTTCTAAATACATTCAAATATGTATCCGCTCATGAGACAATAACCCTGATAAATGCTTCA
ATAATATTGAAAAAGGAAGAGTATGAGTATTCAACATTTCCGTGTCGCCCTTATTCCCTTTTTTGCGGCA
TTTTGCCTTCCTGTTTTTGCTCACCCAGAAACGCTGGTGAAAGTAAAAGATGCTGAAGATCAGTTGGGTG
CACGAGTGGGTTACATCGAACTGGATCTCAACAGCGGTAAGATCCTTGAGAGTTTTCGCCCCGAAGAACG
TTTTCCAATGATGAGCACTTTTAAAGTTCTGCTATGTGGCGCGGTATTATCCCGTATTGACGCCGGGCAA
GAGCAACTCGGTCGCCGCATACACTATTCTCAGAATGACTTGGTTGAGTACTCACCAGTCACAGAAAAGC
ATCTTACGGATGGCATGACAGTAAGAGAATTATGCAGTGCTGCCATAACCATGAGTGATAACACTGCGGC
CAACTTACTTCTGACAACGATCGGAGGACCGAAGGAGCTAACCGCTTTTTTGCACAACATGGGGGATCAT
GTAACTCGCCTTGATCGTTGGGAACCGGAGCTGAATGAAGCCATACCAAACGACGAGCGTGACACCACGA
TGCCTGTAGCAATGGCAACAACGTTGCGCAAACTATTAACTGGCGAACTACTTACTCTAGCTTCCCGGCA
ACAATTAATAGACTGGATGGAGGCGGATAAAGTTGCAGGACCACTTCTGCGCTCGGCCCTTCCGGCTGGC
TGGTTTATTGCTGATAAATCTGGAGCCGGTGAGCGTGGAAGCCGCGGTATCATTGCAGCACTGGGGCCAG
ATGGTAAGCCCTCCCGTATCGTAGTTATCTACACGACGGGGAGTCAGGCAACTATGGATGAACGAAATAG
ACAGATCGCTGAGATAGGTGCCTCACTGATTAAGCATTGGTAACTGTCAGACCAAGTTTACTCATATATA
CTTTAGATTGATTTAAAACTTCATTTTTAATTTAAAAGGATCTAGGTGAAGATCCTTTTTGATAATCTCA
TGACCAAAATCCCTTAACGTGAGTTTTCGTTCCACTGAGCGTCAGACCCCGTAGAAAAGATCAAAGGATC
TTCTTGAGATCCTTTTTTTCTGCGCGTAATCTGCTGCTTGCAAACAAAAAAACCACCGCTACCAGCGGTG
GTTTGTTTGCCGGATCAAGAGCTACCAACTCTTTTTCCGAAGGTAACTGGCTTCAGCAGAGCGCAGATAC
CAAATACTGTCCTTCTAGTGTAGCCGTAGTTAGGCCACCACTTCAAGAACTCTGTAGCACCGCCTACATA
CCTCGCTCTGCTAATCCTGTTACCAGTGGCTGCTGCCAGTGGCGATAAGTCGTGTCTTACCGGGTTGGAC
TCAAGACGATAGTTACCGGATAAGGCGCAGCGGTCGGGCTGAACGGGGGGTTCGTGCACACAGCCCAGCT
TGGAGCGAACGACCTACACCGAACTGAGATACCTACAGCGTGAGCTATGAGAAAGCGCCACGCTTCCCGA
AGGGAGAAAGGCGGACAGGTATCCGGTAAGCGGCAGGGTCGGAACAGGAGAGCGCACGAGGGAGCTTCCA
GGGGGAAACGCCTGGTATCTTTATAGTCCTGTCGGGTTTCGCCACCTCTGACTTGAGCGTCGATTTTTGT
GATGCTCGTCAGGGGGGCGGAGCCTATGGAAAAACGCCAGCAACGCGGCCTTTTTACGGTTCCTGGCCTT
TTGCTGGCCTTTTGCTCACATGT
