Features (pLannotate 1.2.2; 18 found; start..end, strand, type, name):
      1..241     +  promoter       U6 promoter: RNA polymerase III promoter for human U6 snRNA
    289..356     +  misc_RNA       tracrRNA (fragment): trans-activating CRISPR RNA for the Streptococcus pyogenes CRISPR/Cas9 system
    363..406     +  misc_RNA       gRNA scaffold (fragment): guide RNA scaffold for the Streptococcus pyogenes CRISPR/Cas9 system
    453..738     +  enhancer       CMV enhancer: human cytomegalovirus immediate early enhancer; contains an 18-bp deletion relative to the standard CMV enhancer
    740..1016    +  promoter       chicken β-actin promoter: No description available
   1017..1244    +  intron         hybrid intron: hybrid between chicken β-actin (CBA) and minute virus of mice (MMV) introns (Gray et al., 2011)
   1265..1292    +  CDS            3xHA (fragment): three tandem HA epitope tags
   1325..3040    +  CDS            Cas9(N): N-terminal portion of Streptococcus pyogenes Cas9 (Zetsche et al., 2015)
   2927..5425    +  CDS            Cas9(C): C-terminal portion of Streptococcus pyogenes Cas9 (Zetsche et al., 2015)
   5492..5603    +  polyA_signal   bGH poly(A) signal: bovine growth hormone polyadenylation signal
   5708..5848    +  repeat_region  AAV2 ITR: inverted terminal repeat of adeno-associated virus serotype 2 inverted
   5853..5904    -  misc_feature   bom (fragment): basis of mobility region from pBR322
   5923..6378    +  rep_origin     f1 ori (sequence partly withheld): f1 bacteriophage origin of replication; arrow indicates direction of (+) strand synthesis
   6379..6428    -  misc_feature   bom (fragment): basis of mobility region from pBR322
   6530..6565    -  CDS            rop (fragment): Rop protein, which maintains plasmids at low copy number; rop
   6660..6764    +  promoter       AmpR promoter: bla
   6765..7625    +  CDS            AmpR: β-lactamase; bla; confers resistance to ampicillin, carbenicillin, and related antibiotics
   7796..8384    +  rep_origin     ori: high-copy-number ColE1/pMB1/pBR322/pUC origin of replication
>Addgene plasmid #122327 | px335-sgRNA-EF(Cas9n)-Kdm1a-L | addgene full sequence | sequence record 238444 | Addgene NGS Result
GAGGGCCTATTTCCCATGATTCCTTCATATTTGCATATACGATACAAGGCTGTTAGAGAGATAATTGGAA
TTAATTTGACTGTAAACACAAAGATATTAGTACAAAATACGTGACGTAGAAAGTAATAATTTCTTGGGTA
GTTTGCAGTTTTAAAATTATGTTTTAAAATGGACTATCATATGCTTACCGTAACTTGAAAGTATTTCGAT
TTCTTGGCTTTATATATCTTGTGGAAAGGACGAAACACCGCCATCTGTCTCACATACTTGGTTTAAGAGC
TATGCTGGAAACAGCATAGCAAGTTTAAATAAGGCTAGTCCGTTATCAACTTGAAAAAGTGGCACCGAGT
CGGTGCTTTTTTGTTTTAGAGCTAGAAATAGCAAGTTAAAATAAGGCTAGTCCGTTTTTAGCGCGTGCGC
CAATTCTGCAGACAAATGGCTCTAGAGGTACCCGTTACATAACTTACGGTAAATGGCCCGCCTGGCTGAC
CGCCCAACGACCCCCGCCCATTGACGTCAATAGTAACGCCAATAGGGACTTTCCATTGACGTCAATGGGT
GGAGTATTTACGGTAAACTGCCCACTTGGCAGTACATCAAGTGTATCATATGCCAAGTACGCCCCCTATT
GACGTCAATGACGGTAAATGGCCCGCCTGGCATTGTGCCCAGTACATGACCTTATGGGACTTTCCTACTT
GGCAGTACATCTACGTATTAGTCATCGCTATTACCATGGTCGAGGTGAGCCCCACGTTCTGCTTCACTCT
CCCCATCTCCCCCCCCTCCCCACCCCCAATTTTGTATTTATTTATTTTTTAATTATTTTGTGCAGCGATG
GGGGCGGGGGGGGGGGGGGGCGCGCGCCAGGCGGGGCGGGGGGGGGGGGGGGGGGGGGGGGGGGGGGGGG
GGGGGGGGCGGCGGCAGCCAATCAGAGCGGCGCGCTCCGAAAGTTTCCTTTTATGGCGAGGCGGCGGCGG
CGGCGGCCCTATAAAAAGCGAAGCGCGCGGCGGGCGGGAGTCGCTGCGCGCTGCCTTCGCCCCGTGCCCC
GCTCCGCCGCCGCCTCGCGCCGCCCGCCCCGGCTCTGACTGACCGCGTTACTCCCACAGGTGAGCGGGCG
GGACGGCCCTTCTCCTCCGGGCTGTAATTAGCTGAGCAAGAGGTAAGGGTTTAAGGGATGGTTGGTTGGT
GGGGTATTAATGTTTAATTACCTGGAGCACCTGCCTGAAATCACTTTTTTTCAGGTTGGACCGGTGCCAC
CATGTACCCATACGATGTTCCAGATTACGCTTCGCCGAAGAAAAAGCGCAAGGTCGAAGCGTCCGACAAG
AAGTACAGCATCGGCCTGGCCATCGGCACCAACTCTGTGGGCTGGGCCGTGATCACCGACGAGTACAAGG
TGCCCAGCAAGAAATTCAAGGTGCTGGGCAACACCGACCGGCACAGCATCAAGAAGAACCTGATCGGAGC
CCTGCTGTTCGACAGCGGCGAAACAGCCGAGGCCACCCGGCTGAAGAGAACCGCCAGAAGAAGATACACC
AGACGGAAGAACCGGATCTGCTATCTGCAAGAGATCTTCAGCAACGAGATGGCCAAGGTGGACGACAGCT
TCTTCCACAGACTGGAAGAGTCCTTCCTGGTGGAAGAGGATAAGAAGCACGAGCGGCACCCCATCTTCGG
CAACATCGTGGACGAGGTGGCCTACCACGAGAAGTACCCCACCATCTACCACCTGAGAAAGAAACTGGTG
GACAGCACCGACAAGGCCGACCTGCGGCTGATCTATCTGGCCCTGGCCCACATGATCAAGTTCCGGGGCC
ACTTCCTGATCGAGGGCGACCTGAACCCCGACAACAGCGACGTGGACAAGCTGTTCATCCAGCTGGTGCA
GACCTACAACCAGCTGTTCGAGGAAAACCCCATCAACGCCAGCGGCGTGGACGCCAAGGCCATCCTGTCT
GCCAGACTGAGCAAGAGCAGACGGCTGGAAAATCTGATCGCCCAGCTGCCCGGCGAGAAGAAGAATGGCC
TGTTCGGCAACCTGATTGCCCTGAGCCTGGGCCTGACCCCCAACTTCAAGAGCAACTTCGACCTGGCCGA
GGATGCCAAACTGCAGCTGAGCAAGGACACCTACGACGACGACCTGGACAACCTGCTGGCCCAGATCGGC
GACCAGTACGCCGACCTGTTTCTGGCCGCCAAGAACCTGTCCGACGCCATCCTGCTGAGCGACATCCTGA
GAGTGAACACCGAGATCACCAAGGCCCCCCTGAGCGCCTCTATGATCAAGAGATACGACGAGCACCACCA
GGACCTGACCCTGCTGAAAGCTCTCGTGCGGCAGCAGCTGCCTGAGAAGTACAAAGAGATTTTCTTCGAC
CAGAGCAAGAACGGCTACGCCGGCTACATTGACGGCGGAGCCAGCCAGGAAGAGTTCTACAAGTTCATCA
AGCCCATCCTGGAAAAGATGGACGGCACCGAGGAACTGCTCGTGAAGCTGAACAGAGAGGACCTGCTGCG
GAAGCAGCGGACCTTCGACAACGGCAGCATCCCCCACCAGATCCACCTGGGAGAGCTGCACGCCATTCTG
CGGCGGCAGGAAGATTTTTACCCATTCCTGAAGGACAACCGGGAAAAGATCGAGAAGATCCTGACCTTCC
GCATCCCCTACTACGTGGGCCCTCTGGCCAGGGGAAACAGCAGATTCGCCTGGATGACCAGAAAGAGCGA
GGAAACCATCACCCCCTGGAACTTCGAGGAAGTGGTGGACAAGGGCGCTTCCGCCCAGAGCTTCATCGAG
CGGATGACCAACTTCGATAAGAACCTGCCCAACGAGAAGGTGCTGCCCAAGCACAGCCTGCTGTACGAGT
ACTTCACCGTGTATAACGAGCTGACCAAAGTGAAATACGTGACCGAGGGAATGAGAAAGCCCGCCTTCCT
GAGCGGCGAGCAGAAAAAGGCCATCGTGGACCTGCTGTTCAAGACCAACCGGAAAGTGACCGTGAAGCAG
CTGAAAGAGGACTACTTCAAGAAAATCGAGTGCTTCGACTCCGTGGAAATCTCCGGCGTGGAAGATCGGT
TCAACGCCTCCCTGGGCACATACCACGATCTGCTGAAAATTATCAAGGACAAGGACTTCCTGGACAATGA
GGAAAACGAGGACATTCTGGAAGATATCGTGCTGACCCTGACACTGTTTGAGGACAGAGAGATGATCGAG
GAACGGCTGAAAACCTATGCCCACCTGTTCGACGACAAAGTGATGAAGCAGCTGAAGCGGCGGAGATACA
CCGGCTGGGGCAGGCTGAGCCGGAAGCTGATCAACGGCATCCGGGACAAGCAGTCCGGCAAGACAATCCT
GGATTTCCTGAAGTCCGACGGCTTCGCCAACAGAAACTTCATGCAGCTGATCCACGACGACAGCCTGACC
TTTAAAGAGGACATCCAGAAAGCCCAGGTGTCCGGCCAGGGCGATAGCCTGCACGAGCACATTGCCAATC
TGGCCGGCAGCCCCGCCATTAAGAAGGGCATCCTGCAGACAGTGAAGGTGGTGGACGAGCTCGTGAAAGT
GATGGGCCGGCACAAGCCCGAGAACATCGTGATCGAAATGGCCAGAGAGAACCAGACCACCCAGAAGGGA
CAGAAGAACAGCCGCGAGAGAATGAAGCGGATCGAAGAGGGCATCAAAGAGCTGGGCAGCCAGATCCTGA
AAGAACACCCCGTGGAAAACACCCAGCTGCAGAACGAGAAGCTGTACCTGTACTACCTGCAGAATGGGCG
GGATATGTACGTGGACCAGGAACTGGACATCAACCGGCTGTCCGACTACGATGTGGACCATATCGTGCCT
CAGAGCTTTCTGAAGGACGACTCCATCGACAACAAGGTGCTGACCAGAAGCGACAAGAACCGGGGCAAGA
GCGACAACGTGCCCTCCGAAGAGGTCGTGAAGAAGATGAAGAACTACTGGCGGCAGCTGCTGAACGCCAA
GCTGATTACCCAGAGAAAGTTCGACAATCTGACCAAGGCCGAGAGAGGCGGCCTGAGCGAACTGGATAAG
GCCGGCTTCATCAAGAGACAGCTGGTGGAAACCCGGCAGATCACAAAGCACGTGGCACAGATCCTGGACT
CCCGGATGAACACTAAGTACGACGAGAATGACAAGCTGATCCGGGAAGTGAAAGTGATCACCCTGAAGTC
CAAGCTGGTGTCCGATTTCCGGAAGGATTTCCAGTTTTACAAAGTGCGCGAGATCAACAACTACCACCAC
GCCCACGACGCCTACCTGAACGCCGTCGTGGGAACCGCCCTGATCAAAAAGTACCCTAAGCTGGAAAGCG
AGTTCGTGTACGGCGACTACAAGGTGTACGACGTGCGGAAGATGATCGCCAAGAGCGAGCAGGAAATCGG
CAAGGCTACCGCCAAGTACTTCTTCTACAGCAACATCATGAACTTTTTCAAGACCGAGATTACCCTGGCC
AACGGCGAGATCCGGAAGCGGCCTCTGATCGAGACAAACGGCGAAACCGGGGAGATCGTGTGGGATAAGG
GCCGGGATTTTGCCACCGTGCGGAAAGTGCTGAGCATGCCCCAAGTGAATATCGTGAAAAAGACCGAGGT
GCAGACAGGCGGCTTCAGCAAAGAGTCTATCCTGCCCAAGAGGAACAGCGATAAGCTGATCGCCAGAAAG
AAGGACTGGGACCCTAAGAAGTACGGCGGCTTCGACAGCCCCACCGTGGCCTATTCTGTGCTGGTGGTGG
CCAAAGTGGAAAAGGGCAAGTCCAAGAAACTGAAGAGTGTGAAAGAGCTGCTGGGGATCACCATCATGGA
AAGAAGCAGCTTCGAGAAGAATCCCATCGACTTTCTGGAAGCCAAGGGCTACAAAGAAGTGAAAAAGGAC
CTGATCATCAAGCTGCCTAAGTACTCCCTGTTCGAGCTGGAAAACGGCCGGAAGAGAATGCTGGCCTCTG
CCGGCGAACTGCAGAAGGGAAACGAACTGGCCCTGCCCTCCAAATATGTGAACTTCCTGTACCTGGCCAG
CCACTATGAGAAGCTGAAGGGCTCCCCCGAGGATAATGAGCAGAAACAGCTGTTTGTGGAACAGCACAAG
CACTACCTGGACGAGATCATCGAGCAGATCAGCGAGTTCTCCAAGAGAGTGATCCTGGCCGACGCTAATC
TGGACAAAGTGCTGTCCGCCTACAACAAGCACCGGGATAAGCCCATCAGAGAGCAGGCCGAGAATATCAT
CCACCTGTTTACCCTGACCAATCTGGGAGCCCCTGCCGCCTTCAAGTACTTTGACACCACCATCGACCGG
AAGAGGTACACCAGCACCAAAGAGGTGCTGGACGCCACCCTGATCCACCAGAGCATCACCGGCCTGTACG
AGACACGGATCGACCTGTCTCAGCTGGGAGGCGACAGCCCCAAGAAGAAGAGAAAGGTGGAGGCCAGCTA
AGAATTCCTAGAGCTCGCTGATCAGCCTCGACTGTGCCTTCTAGTTGCCAGCCATCTGTTGTTTGCCCCT
CCCCCGTGCCTTCCTTGACCCTGGAAGGTGCCACTCCCACTGTCCTTTCCTAATAAAATGAGGAAATTGC
ATCGCATTGTCTGAGTAGGTGTCATTCTATTCTGGGGGGTGGGGTGGGGCAGGACAGCAAGGGGGAGGAT
TGGGAAGAGAATAGCAGGCATGCTGGGGAGCGGCCGCAGGAACCCCTAGTGATGGAGTTGGCCACTCCCT
CTCTGCGCGCTCGCTCGCTCACTGAGGCCGGGCGACCAAAGGTCGCCCGACGCCCGGGCTTTGCCCGGGC
GGCCTCAGTGAGCGAGCGAGCGCGCAGCTGCCTGCAGGGGCGCCTGATGCGGTATTTTCTCCTTACGCAT
CTGTGCGGTATTTCACACCGCATA
[95 nt withheld, positions 5905-5999]
T
[46 nt withheld, positions 6001-6046]
C
[141 nt withheld, positions 6048-6188]
CCTTTGACGTTGGAGTCCACGTTCTTT
[37 nt withheld, positions 6216-6252]
ACTCTATCTCGGGCTATTCTTTTGATTTATAAGGGATTTTGCCGATTTCGGTCTATTGGTTAAAAAATGA
GCTGATTTAACAAAAATTTAACGCGAATTTTAACAAAATATTAACGTTTACAATTTTATGGTGCACTCTC
AGTACAATCTGCTCTGATGCCGCATAGTTAAGCCAGCCCCGACACCCGCCAACACCCGCTGACGCGCCCT
GACGGGCTTGTCTGCTCCCGGCATCCGCTTACAGACAAGCTGTGACCGTCTCCGGGAGCTGCATGTGTCA
GAGGTTTTCACCGTCATCACCGAAACGCGCGAGACGAAAGGGCCTCGTGATACGCCTATTTTTATAGGTT
AATGTCATGATAATAATGGTTTCTTAGACGTCAGGTGGCACTTTTCGGGGAAATGTGCGCGGAACCCCTA
TTTGTTTATTTTTCTAAATACATTCAAATATGTATCCGCTCATGAGACAATAACCCTGATAAATGCTTCA
ATAATATTGAAAAAGGAAGAGTATGAGTATTCAACATTTCCGTGTCGCCCTTATTCCCTTTTTTGCGGCA
TTTTGCCTTCCTGTTTTTGCTCACCCAGAAACGCTGGTGAAAGTAAAAGATGCTGAAGATCAGTTGGGTG
CACGAGTGGGTTACATCGAACTGGATCTCAACAGCGGTAAGATCCTTGAGAGTTTTCGCCCCGAAGAACG
TTTTCCAATGATGAGCACTTTTAAAGTTCTGCTATGTGGCGCGGTATTATCCCGTATTGACGCCGGGCAA
GAGCAACTCGGTCGCCGCATACACTATTCTCAGAATGACTTGGTTGAGTACTCACCAGTCACAGAAAAGC
ATCTTACGGATGGCATGACAGTAAGAGAATTATGCAGTGCTGCCATAACCATGAGTGATAACACTGCGGC
CAACTTACTTCTGACAACGATCGGAGGACCGAAGGAGCTAACCGCTTTTTTGCACAACATGGGGGATCAT
GTAACTCGCCTTGATCGTTGGGAACCGGAGCTGAATGAAGCCATACCAAACGACGAGCGTGACACCACGA
TGCCTGTAGCAATGGCAACAACGTTGCGCAAACTATTAACTGGCGAACTACTTACTCTAGCTTCCCGGCA
ACAATTAATAGACTGGATGGAGGCGGATAAAGTTGCAGGACCACTTCTGCGCTCGGCCCTTCCGGCTGGC
TGGTTTATTGCTGATAAATCTGGAGCCGGTGAGCGTGGAAGCCGCGGTATCATTGCAGCACTGGGGCCAG
ATGGTAAGCCCTCCCGTATCGTAGTTATCTACACGACGGGGAGTCAGGCAACTATGGATGAACGAAATAG
ACAGATCGCTGAGATAGGTGCCTCACTGATTAAGCATTGGTAACTGTCAGACCAAGTTTACTCATATATA
CTTTAGATTGATTTAAAACTTCATTTTTAATTTAAAAGGATCTAGGTGAAGATCCTTTTTGATAATCTCA
TGACCAAAATCCCTTAACGTGAGTTTTCGTTCCACTGAGCGTCAGACCCCGTAGAAAAGATCAAAGGATC
TTCTTGAGATCCTTTTTTTCTGCGCGTAATCTGCTGCTTGCAAACAAAAAAACCACCGCTACCAGCGGTG
GTTTGTTTGCCGGATCAAGAGCTACCAACTCTTTTTCCGAAGGTAACTGGCTTCAGCAGAGCGCAGATAC
CAAATACTGTTCTTCTAGTGTAGCCGTAGTTAGGCCACCACTTCAAGAACTCTGTAGCACCGCCTACATA
CCTCGCTCTGCTAATCCTGTTACCAGTGGCTGCTGCCAGTGGCGATAAGTCGTGTCTTACCGGGTTGGAC
TCAAGACGATAGTTACCGGATAAGGCGCAGCGGTCGGGCTGAACGGGGGGTTCGTGCACACAGCCCAGCT
TGGAGCGAACGACCTACACCGAACTGAGATACCTACAGCGTGAGCTATGAGAAAGCGCCACGCTTCCCGA
AGGGAGAAAGGCGGACAGGTATCCGGTAAGCGGCAGGGTCGGAACAGGAGAGCGCACGAGGGAGCTTCCA
GGGGGAAACGCCTGGTATCTTTATAGTCCTGTCGGGTTTCGCCACCTCTGACTTGAGCGTCGATTTTTGT
GATGCTCGTCAGGGGGGCGGAGCCTATGGAAAAACGCCAGCAACGCGGCCTTTTTACGGTTCCTGGCCTT
TTGCTGGCCTTTTGCTCACATGT
